Addgene plasmid #128959: pTAMAHISTEV_Ab-PirA
Purpose: expresses Acinetobacter baumannii PirA in E. coli
Depositing lab: James Naismith. Depositing organization: University of St. Andrews. Publication: Structure and Function of the PiuA and PirA Siderophore-Drug Receptors from Pseudomonas aeruginosa and Acinetobacter baumannii. Moynie L, Luscher A, Rolo D, Pletzer D, Tortajada A, Weingart H, Braun Y, Page MG, Naismith JH, Kohler T. Antimicrob Agents Chemother. 2017 Mar 24;61(4). pii: AAC.02531-16. doi: 10.1128/AAC.02531-16. Print 2017 Apr. PubMed 28137795.
Backbone
  Vector backbone: pTAMAHISTEV
  Backbone size w/o insert (bp): 5566
  Total vector size (bp): 7746
  Vector type: Bacterial Expression
Growth in bacteria
  Bacterial resistance: Ampicillin, 100 μg/mL
  Growth temperature: 37°C
  Growth strain: DH5alpha
  Copy number: Unknown
Gene/Insert
  Gene/Insert name: ferric enterobactin receptor PirA (alt names: Ab-PirA; A1S_0980)
  Species: Acinetobacter baumannii strain ATC 19606
  Insert size (bp): 2400
  Mutation: Signal peptide sequence has been removed
  Promoter: T7
  Tag / fusion protein: TEV protease cleavable 7xHis (N terminal on backbone); TamA (N terminal on backbone)
  Cloning method: Restriction Enzyme; 5′ cloning site NcoI (not destroyed); 3′ cloning site BamHI (not destroyed)
  Sequencing primers: 5′ T7 promoter; 3′ T7 terminator
Terms and licenses: Academic/Nonprofit Terms; Industry Terms: Not Available to Industry
Depositor comments: pTAMAHISTEV vector has been obtained by replacing pelB signal peptide of pEPELBHISTEV (courtesy of Dr. Huanting Liu, University St Andrews) bt tamA signal peptide
How to cite: pTAMAHISTEV_Ab-PirA was a gift from James Naismith (Addgene plasmid # 128959 ; http://n2t.net/addgene:128959 ; RRID:Addgene_128959)
