[The description below was written by a language model from this plasmid's Addgene catalogue record and pLannotate feature annotations shown in this document.]
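Description:
pTAMAHISTEV_Ab-PirA is a bacterial expression plasmid for producing the Acinetobacter baumannii ferric enterobactin receptor PirA (A1S_0980), a siderophore-drug receptor, in E. coli. It is a pET-style vector. Replication relies on a ColE1/pBR322-type origin accompanied by the rop gene and the bom region. Ampicillin selection comes from a β-lactamase cassette, and an f1 phage origin is also present. Short tetracycline-resistance fragments annotated in the backbone appear to be nonfunctional remnants of pBR322 ancestry. According to the depositor, the backbone was made from a related vector, pEPELBHISTEV, by exchanging its pelB signal peptide for that of TamA.

Expression is driven by a T7 promoter followed by a lac operator and the T7 gene 10 ribosome binding site, with a plasmid-borne lacI gene supplying repressor. Transcription therefore depends on T7 RNA polymerase in the host and is inducible with IPTG. The open reading frame begins with a short fragment of E. coli tamA encoding its signal peptide, then a histidine tag (recorded as 7xHis, annotated as 6xHis) and a TEV protease cleavage site. Next comes the PirA coding sequence, inserted between NcoI and BamHI with its native signal peptide removed. The TamA leader, taken from an outer membrane protein, presumably exports the recombinant protein across the inner membrane, while the tag allows affinity purification and can then be removed with TEV protease. A further His-tag fragment and a partial T7 gene 10-derived sequence are annotated downstream of the insert, before the T7 terminator. The record does not say whether these are translated. The associated publication indicates use in structural and functional studies of PirA.
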