Features (pLannotate 1.2.2; 21 found; start..end, strand, type, name):
      1..25      +  protein_bind   lac operator: The lac repressor binds to the lac operator to inhibit transcription in E. coli. This inhibition can be relieved by adding lactose or isopropyl-β-D-thiogalactopyranoside (IPTG). lac repressor encoded by lacI
     40..62      +  RBS            RBS: efficient ribosome binding site from bacteriophage T7 gene 10 (Olins and Rangwala, 1989)
     70..150     +  CDS            tamA (fragment): TAMA_ECOLI - Also known as yftM, ytfM. Experimental evidence at protein level: Swiss-Prot protein existence level 1. Part of the translocation and assembly module (TAM) autotransporter assembly complex, which functions in translocation of autotransporters across the outer membrane (PubMed:22466966, PubMed:25341963). Allows substrate (Ag43, AC P39180) to initiate penetration into the outer membrane; TamB is not necessary but may regulate this activity (PubMed:25341963). Has anion selective channel- forming ability, but the physiological relevance of this activity is unclear (PubMed:22466966). F
    151..168     +  CDS            6xHis: 6xHis affinity tag
    193..213     +  CDS            TEV site: tobacco etch virus (TEV) protease recognition and cleavage site
   2459..2476    +  CDS            9xHis (fragment): 9xHis affinity tag
   2486..2535    +  CDS            SET1 (fragment): solubility-enhancement tag derived from T7 phage gene 10B
   2543..2590    +  terminator     T7 terminator: transcription terminator for bacteriophage T7 RNA polymerase
   2627..3055    +  rep_origin     f1 ori (sequence partly withheld): f1 bacteriophage origin of replication; arrow indicates direction of (+) strand synthesis
   3108..3212    +  promoter       AmpR promoter: bla
   3213..4073    +  CDS            AmpR: β-lactamase; bla; confers resistance to ampicillin, carbenicillin, and related antibiotics
   4244..4832    +  rep_origin     ori: high-copy-number ColE1/pMB1/pBR322/pUC origin of replication
   5018..5157    -  misc_feature   bom: basis of mobility region from pBR322
   5259..5450    -  CDS            rop: Rop protein, which maintains plasmids at low copy number; rop
   5467..5847    +  CDS            YPB1_ECOLX: Protein predicted: Swiss-Prot protein existence level 4. From Escherichia coli.
   5919..6210    -  CDS            TcR (fragment): tetracycline efflux protein; tet; confers resistance to tetracycline
   6225..6246    -  protein_bind   CAP binding site: CAP binding activates transcription in the presence of cAMP. E. coli catabolite activator protein
   6259..7341    -  CDS            lacI: lac repressor; lacI; The lac repressor binds to the lac operator to inhibit transcription in E. coli. This inhibition can be relieved by adding lactose or isopropyl-β-D-thiogalactopyranoside (IPTG).
   7342..7419    -  promoter       lacI promoter: lacI
   7427..7706    -  CDS            TcR (fragment): tetracycline efflux protein; tet; confers resistance to tetracycline
   7728..7746    +  promoter       T7 promoter: promoter for bacteriophage T7 RNA polymerase
>Addgene plasmid #128959 | pTAMAHISTEV_Ab-PirA | addgene full sequence | sequence record 254660 | Addgene NGS Result
GGAATTGTGAGCGGATAACAATTCCCCTCTAGAAATAATTTTGTTTAACTTTAAGAAGGAGATATACATA
TGCGCTATATCCGACAGTTATGCTGTGTATCCTTACTCTGCTTAAGCGGATCTGCCGCCGCCGCGAACGT
CCGTCTACAGCACCATCACCATCACCATCACGATTACGATATCCCAACGACCGAAAACCTGTATTTTCAG
GGCGCCATGGCACAAAATGAGCAAGAACAAGCTGAACAAACATTAGAAAAGCCTGCTGAACCTGTGAAAT
TGGAAACAATTTTTGTAACAGCAGAAGAGCAAGTGAAGCAATCGCTCGGTGTATCGGTTATTACCAAAGA
AGATTTAGAAAAACTACCAGTTCGTAATGATATTTCTGACTATGTACGTCGTATGCCAGGTGTCAACCTG
ACAGGCAATAGTGCTACTGGGCAGCGTGGTAATAATAGACAAATTGATATTCGCGGAATGGGCCCTGAAA
ACACGCTTATTTTAGTGGATGGTAAGCCAATTAACTCTCGTAATTCAGTCCGTTATGGCTGGAAAGGAGA
GCGTGATACACGAGGCGACTCAAACTGGGTACCAGCAGAAGCCATCGAGTCGATTGAAGTTTTACGCGGA
CCAGCAGCTGCTCGATATGGTTCTGGTGCTGCGGGTGGTGTAGTTAACATCATTACTAAAAAAGTGACTA
ATGAAACTCATGGTTCAGTAGAATTTTATACTTCACAGCCTGAAGACTCCAAAGAAGGTTCATCAAATCG
TGTTGGTTTTAACGTAAGTGGGCCACTAATTAAGGACGTTTTATCTTATCGTTTATATGGTAATTATAAT
AAAACAGAAGCTGACGATGTTGATATTAATAAATCAATTGGTAGTACCGCAGCTGGCCGTGAAGGTGTTA
AAAATAAAGATATTTCAGGCCGTTTAGCTTGGCAGGCAACAGACCAGCAAACTGTCTTGCTCGATATTTC
TTCTAGCAAACAAGGTAATATTTATTCTGGTGACTCTCAGTTAAATGCAAATGCTGAAGCGGATGCGATT
CTTTCACAGCTGATTGGTAAAGAAACCAATACCATGTATCGTGATAGCTATGCATTAACGCACGAAGGTG
ATTGGTCTTGGGGTAAGAGTAAGTTAGTTGCTCAATATGATAAGACCCATAACAAACGTCTACCTGAAGG
CTTGGCGGGAAGTGTAGAAGGAAAAATTAATAATCTTGATGATAAAGCCACTTCGCGTTTAGAAACTCTT
CGCTTTAACGGCGAGGCTAATATTCCTTTTGAATACTATTTACCCCAAGTATTAACTGTAGGTACCGAAT
GGGTTGAAGACAGATTTAAAGATAATGTCTCGACAACTCAAGGTAAAGACAGCAGTGGTTCAGGTTATGG
CGATCAATTAGCGAAAGGTGATCGTAGTAAAATGGAGTCACGTATTGCTTCTGCATATATTGAAGATAAC
CTGAAAGTTACAGACAGCACAGATGTTGTATTAGGTTTACGTTTTGATGACCATAGTAAATCTGGTTCTA
ATTGGAGCCCAAGCTTAAATATTACTCAAAAACTCAATGATTATTTCACTTTAAAAGGTGGGGTAGCAAA
AGCTTATAAAGCACCAAATATGTATCAAAATGCCGAAGGGTATTTATTAAGTACAAATGGCAATGGCTGC
CCTGCTAATATTGAGTCGCGTTGTTTATTACAAGGTAATGGTGATTTAAAACCTGAAACATCGGTAAACA
AAGAGCTCGGTATTCAGTTCCAAAAAGATATCGTGAATGCGAGCTTAACTTGGTTCCGTAATGATTATAA
AGATAAGATTGTTGCGGGTACTCATGTTGTTGGAACAGTTGATGGCTCAAGTACAAATGCAAATACAGGA
GCTGTGACCAATACGAAGTGGAATATTTTGCGTTGGGAAAATACGCCTAAAGCCTTAATTCAAGGTTTTG
AAGGAAGTTTGGGATTAGATTTCGGTGATATTCGCTGGACTAATAACTTTACCTACATGATGGACTCGAA
AGACAAGCAAACTGGGAATCCATTATCTTTAGTTCCAATCTATACAATTAACTCAATTTTTGATTATGAC
ATTACTGATCAATTGGATGTAAATTTTGTATTTACTCAATATGGTCGTCAAAAATCACGTCAATTTGCAG
AGAATAGACTTGAATCCGGTATAGGTTCAGGAGGTGCGAATTCTGCGCTTAAGCCAAGTACGGTAAAAAG
TTATAGTACCGCTGGTATTAATGTTGGTTATAAGTTTTCAGACCAAATTAGTACGCGTGTTGGTGTGAGT
AATCTGTTTGATAAACAAATTTTAAGAGACAGCAATTCTATTAGCCAAACTTATAATGAGCCAGGTCGAG
CTTATTACGCATCTTTAAAATATTCTTTTTAAGGATCCGAATTCGAGCTCCGTCGACAAGCTTGCGGCCG
CACTCGAGCACCACCACCACCACCACTGAGATCCGGCTGCTAACAAAGCCCGAAAGGAAGCTGAGTTGGC
TGCTGCCACCGCTGAGCAATAACTAGCATAACCCCTTGGGGCCTCTAAACGGGTCTTGAGGGGTTTTTTG
CTGAAAGGAGGAACTATATCCGGATTGGCGAATGGG
[124 nt withheld, positions 2627-2750]
C
[91 nt withheld, positions 2752-2842]
A
[49 nt withheld, positions 2844-2892]
CCTTTGACGTTGGAGTCCACGTTCTTT
[37 nt withheld, positions 2920-2956]
ACCCTATCTCGGTCTATTCTTTTGATTTATAAGGGATTTTGCCGATTTCGGCCTATTGGTTAAAAAATGA
GCTGATTTAACAAAAATTTAACGCGAATTTTAACAAAATATTAACGCTTACAATTTAGGTGGCACTTTTC
GGGGAAATGTGCGCGGAACCCCTATTTGTTTATTTTTCTAAATACATTCAAATATGTATCCGCTCATGAG
ACAATAACCCTGATAAATGCTTCAATAATATTGAAAAAGGAAGAGTATGAGTATTCAACATTTCCGTGTC
GCCCTTATTCCCTTTTTTGCGGCATTTTGCCTTCCTGTTTTTGCTCACCCAGAAACGCTGGTGAAAGTAA
AAGATGCTGAAGATCAGTTGGGTGCACGAGTGGGTTACATCGAACTGGATCTCAACAGCGGTAAGATCCT
TGAGAGTTTTCGCCCCGAAGAACGTTTTCCAATGATGAGCACTTTTAAAGTTCTGCTATGTGGCGCGGTA
TTATCCCGTATTGACGCCGGGCAAGAGCAACTCGGTCGCCGCATACACTATTCTCAGAATGACTTGGTTG
AGTACTCACCAGTCACAGAAAAGCATCTTACGGATGGCATGACAGTAAGAGAATTATGCAGTGCTGCCAT
AACCATGAGTGATAACACTGCGGCCAACTTACTTCTGACAACGATCGGAGGACCGAAGGAGCTAACCGCT
TTTTTGCACAACATGGGGGATCATGTAACTCGCCTTGATCGTTGGGAACCGGAGCTGAATGAAGCCATAC
CAAACGACGAGCGTGACACCACGATGCCTGCAGCAATGGCAACAACGTTGCGCAAACTATTAACTGGCGA
ACTACTTACTCTAGCTTCCCGGCAACAATTAATAGACTGGATGGAGGCGGATAAAGTTGCAGGACCACTT
CTGCGCTCGGCCCTTCCGGCTGGCTGGTTTATTGCTGATAAATCTGGAGCCGGTGAGCGTGGGTCTCGCG
GTATCATTGCAGCACTGGGGCCAGATGGTAAGCCCTCCCGTATCGTAGTTATCTACACGACGGGGAGTCA
GGCAACTATGGATGAACGAAATAGACAGATCGCTGAGATAGGTGCCTCACTGATTAAGCATTGGTAACTG
TCAGACCAAGTTTACTCATATATACTTTAGATTGATTTAAAACTTCATTTTTAATTTAAAAGGATCTAGG
TGAAGATCCTTTTTGATAATCTCATGACCAAAATCCCTTAACGTGAGTTTTCGTTCCACTGAGCGTCAGA
CCCCGTAGAAAAGATCAAAGGATCTTCTTGAGATCCTTTTTTTCTGCGCGTAATCTGCTGCTTGCAAACA
AAAAAACCACCGCTACCAGCGGTGGTTTGTTTGCCGGATCAAGAGCTACCAACTCTTTTTCCGAAGGTAA
CTGGCTTCAGCAGAGCGCAGATACCAAATACTGTCCTTCTAGTGTAGCCGTAGTTAGGCCACCACTTCAA
GAACTCTGTAGCACCGCCTACATACCTCGCTCTGCTAATCCTGTTACCAGTGGCTGCTGCCAGTGGCGAT
AAGTCGTGTCTTACCGGGTTGGACTCAAGACGATAGTTACCGGATAAGGCGCAGCGGTCGGGCTGAACGG
GGGGTTCGTGCACACAGCCCAGCTTGGAGCGAACGACCTACACCGAACTGAGATACCTACAGCGTGAGCT
ATGAGAAAGCGCCACGCTTCCCGAAGGGAGAAAGGCGGACAGGTATCCGGTAAGCGGCAGGGTCGGAACA
GGAGAGCGCACGAGGGAGCTTCCAGGGGGAAACGCCTGGTATCTTTATAGTCCTGTCGGGTTTCGCCACC
TCTGACTTGAGCGTCGATTTTTGTGATGCTCGTCAGGGGGGCGGAGCCTATGGAAAAACGCCAGCAACGC
GGCCTTTTTACGGTTCCTGGCCTTTTGCTGGCCTTTTGCTCACATGTTCTTTCCTGCGTTATCCCCTGAT
TCTGTGGATAACCGTATTACCGCCTTTGAGTGAGCTGATACCGCTCGCCGCAGCCGAACGACCGAGCGCA
GCGAGTCAGTGAGCGAGGAAGCGGAAGAGCGCCTGATGCGGTATTTTCTCCTTACGCATCTGTGCGGTAT
TTCACACCGCAATGGTGCACTCTCAGTACAATCTGCTCTGATGCCGCATAGTTAAGCCAGTATACACTCC
GCTATCGCTACGTGACTGGGTCATGGCTGCGCCCCGACACCCGCCAACACCCGCTGACGCGCCCTGACGG
GCTTGTCTGCTCCCGGCATCCGCTTACAGACAAGCTGTGACCGTCTCCGGGAGCTGCATGTGTCAGAGGT
TTTCACCGTCATCACCGAAACGCGCGAGGCAGCTGCGGTAAAGCTCATCAGCGTGGTCGTGAAGCGATTC
ACAGATGTCTGCCTGTTCATCCGCGTCCAGCTCGTTGAGTTTCTCCAGAAGCGTTAATGTCTGGCTTCTG
ATAAAGCGGGCCATGTTAAGGGCGGTTTTTTCCTGTTTGGTCACTGATGCCTCCGTGTAAGGGGGATTTC
TGTTCATGGGGGTAATGATACCGATGAAACGAGAGAGGATGCTCACGATACGGGTTACTGATGATGAACA
TGCCCGGTTACTGGAACGTTGTGAGGGTAAACAACTGGCGGTATGGATGCGGCGGGACCAGAGAAAAATC
ACTCAGGGTCAATGCCAGCGCTTCGTTAATACAGATGTAGGTGTTCCACAGGGTAGCCAGCAGCATCCTG
CGATGCAGATCCGGAACATAATGGTGCAGGGCGCTGACTTCCGCGTTTCCAGACTTTACGAAACACGGAA
ACCGAAGACCATTCATGTTGTTGCTCAGGTCGCAGACGTTTTGCAGCAGCAGTCGCTTCACGTTCGCTCG
CGTATCGGTGATTCATTCTGCTAACCAGTAAGGCAACCCCGCCAGCCTAGCCGGGTCCTCAACGACAGGA
GCACGATCATGCGCACCCGTGGGGCCGCCATGCCGGCGATAATGGCCTGCTTCTCGCCGAAACGTTTGGT
GGCGGGACCAGTGACGAAGGCTTGAGCGAGGGCGTGCAAGATTCCGAATACCGCAAGCGACAGGCCGATC
ATCGTCGCGCTCCAGCGAAAGCGGTCCTCGCCGAAAATGACCCAGAGCGCTGCCGGCACCTGTCCTACGA
GTTGCATGATAAAGAAGACAGTCATAAGTGCGGCGACGATAGTCATGCCCCGCGCCCACCGGAAGGAGCT
GACTGGGTTGAAGGCTCTCAAGGGCATCGGTCGAGATCCCGGTGCCTAATGAGTGAGCTAACTTACATTA
ATTGCGTTGCGCTCACTGCCCGCTTTCCAGTCGGGAAACCTGTCGTGCCAGCTGCATTAATGAATCGGCC
AACGCGCGGGGAGAGGCGGTTTGCGTATTGGGCGCCAGGGTGGTTTTTCTTTTCACCAGTGAGACGGGCA
ACAGCTGATTGCCCTTCACCGCCTGGCCCTGAGAGAGTTGCAGCAAGCGGTCCACGCTGGTTTGCCCCAG
CAGGCGAAAATCCTGTTTGATGGTGGTTAACGGCGGGATATAACATGAGCTGTCTTCGGTATCGTCGTAT
CCCACTACCGAGATATCCGCACCAACGCGCAGCCCGGACTCGGTAATGGCGCGCATTGCGCCCAGCGCCA
TCTGATCGTTGGCAACCAGCATCGCAGTGGGAACGATGCCCTCATTCAGCATTTGCATGGTTTGTTGAAA
ACCGGACATGGCACTCCAGTCGCCTTCCCGTTCCGCTATCGGCTGAATTTGATTGCGAGTGAGATATTTA
TGCCAGCCAGCCAGACGCAGACGCGCCGAGACAGAACTTAATGGGCCCGCTAACAGCGCGATTTGCTGGT
GACCCAATGCGACCAGATGCTCCACGCCCAGTCGCGTACCGTCTTCATGGGAGAAAATAATACTGTTGAT
GGGTGTCTGGTCAGAGACATCAAGAAATAACGCCGGAACATTAGTGCAGGCAGCTTCCACAGCAATGGCA
TCCTGGTCATCCAGCGGATAGTTAATGATCAGCCCACTGACGCGTTGCGCGAGAAGATTGTGCACCGCCG
CTTTACAGGCTTCGACGCCGCTTCGTTCTACCATCGACACCACCACGCTGGCACCCAGTTGATCGGCGCG
AGATTTAATCGCCGCGACAATTTGCGACGGCGCGTGCAGGGCCAGACTGGAGGTGGCAACGCCAATCAGC
AACGACTGTTTGCCCGCCAGTTGTTGTGCCACGCGGTTGGGAATGTAATTCAGCTCCGCCATCGCCGCTT
CCACTTTTTCCCGCGTTTTCGCAGAAACGTGGCTGGCCTGGTTCACCACGCGGGAAACGGTCTGATAAGA
GACACCGGCATACTCTGCGACATCGTATAACGTTACTGGTTTCACATTCACCACCCTGAATTGACTCTCT
TCCGGGCGCTATCATGCCATACCGCGAAAGGTTTTGCGCCATTCGATGGTGTCCGGGATCTCGACGCTCT
CCCTTATGCAACTCCTGCATTAGGAAGCAGCCCAGTAGTAGGTTGAGGCCGTTGAGCACCGCCGCCGCAA
GGAATGGTGCATGCAAGGAGATGGCGCCCAACAGTCCCCCGGCCACGGGGCCTGCCACCATACCCACGCC
GAAACAAGCGCTCATGAGCCCGAAGTGGCGAGCCCGATCTTCCCCATCGGTGATGTCGGCGATATAGGCG
CCAGCAACCGCACCTGTGGCGCCGGTGATGCCGGCCACGATGCGTCCGGCGTAGAGGATCGAGATCTCGA
TCCCGCGAAATTAATACGACTCACTATAGG
